>Addgene plasmid #238398 | eOYW018 | addgene full sequence | sequence record 492443 | Addgene NGS Result
GAAGATCCTTTGATCTTTTCTACGGGGTCTGACGCTCAGTGGAACGAAAACTCACGTTAAGGGATTTTGG
TCATGAGATTATCAAAAAGGATCTTCACCTAGATCCTTTTAAATTAAAAATGAAGTTTTAAATCAATCTA
AAGTATATATGAGTAAACTTGGTCTGACAGTTACCAATGCTTAATCAGTGAGGCACCTATCTCAGCGATC
TGTCTATTTCGTTCATCCATAGTTGCCTGACTCCCCGTCGTGTAGATAACTACGATACGGGAGGGCTTAC
CATCTGGCCCCAGTGCTGCAATGATACCGCGAGACCCACGCTCACCGGCTCCAGATTTATCAGCAATAAA
CCAGCCAGCCGGAAGGGCCGAGCGCAGAAGTGGTCCTGCAACTTTATCCGCCTCCATCCAGTCTATTAAT
TGTTGCCGGGAAGCTAGAGTAAGTAGTTCGCCAGTTAATAGTTTGCGCAACGTTGTTGCCATTGCTACAG
GCATCGTGGTGTCACGCTCGTCGTTTGGTATGGCTTCATTCAGCTCCGGTTCCCAACGATCAAGGCGAGT
TACATGATCCCCCATGTTGTGCAAAAAAGCGGTTAGCTCCTTCGGTCCTCCGATCGTTGTCAGAAGTAAG
TTGGCCGCAGTGTTATCACTCATGGTTATGGCAGCACTGCATAATTCTCTTACTGTCATGCCATCCGTAA
GATGCTTTTCTGTGACTGGTGAGTACTCAACCAAGTCATTCTGAGAATAGTGTATGCGGCGACCGAGTTG
CTCTTGCCCGGCGTCAATACGGGATAATACCGCGCCACATAGCAGAACTTTAAAAGTGCTCATCATTGGA
AAACGTTCTTCGGGGCGAAAACTCTCAAGGATCTTACCGCTGTTGAGATCCAGTTCGATGTAACCCACTC
GTGCACCCAACTGATCTTCAGCATCTTTTACTTTCACCAGCGTTTCTGGGTGAGCAAAAACAGGAAGGCA
AAATGCCGCAAAAAAGGGAATAAGGGCGACACGGAAATGTTGAATACTCATACTCTTCCTTTTTCAATAT
TATTGAAGCATTTATCAGGGTTATTGTCTCATGAGCGGATACATATTTGAATGTATTTAGAAAAATAAAC
AAATAGGGGTTCCGCGCACATTTCCCCGAAAAGTGCCACCTGAATTAATTCGAGCTCGCCCAAACATAAC
AGGAAGAAAAATGCCCCGCTGTGGGCGGACAAAATAGTTGGGAACTGGGAGGGGTGGAAATGGAGTTTTT
AAGGATTATTTAGGGAAGAGTGACAAAATAGATGGGAACTGGGTGTAGCGTCGTAAGCTAATACGAAAAT
TAAAAATGACAAAATAGTTTGGAACTAGATTTCACTTATCTGGTTGGCCTGCAGGGGGGGGGGGGAAAGC
CACGTTGTGTCTCAAAATCTCTGATGTTACATTGCACAAGATAAAAATATATCATCATGAACAATAAAAC
TGTCTGCTTACATAAACAGTAATACAAGGGGTGTTATGAGCCATATTCAACGGGAAACGTCTTGCTCGAG
GCCGCGATTAAATTCCAACATGGATGCTGATTTATATGGGTATAAATGGGCTCGCGATAATGTCGGGCAA
TCAGGTGCGACAATCTATCGATTGTATGGGAAGCCCGATGCGCCAGAGTTGTTTCTGAAACATGGCAAAG
GTAGCGTTGCCAATGATGTTACAGATGAGATGGTCAGACTAAACTGGCTGACGGAATTTATGCCTCTTCC
GACCATCAAGCATTTTATCCGTACTCCTGATGATGCATGGTTACTCACCACTGCGATCCCCGGGAAAACA
GCATTCCAGGTATTAGAAGAATATCCTGATTCAGGTGAAAATATTGTTGATGCGCTGGCAGTGTTCCTGC
GCCGGTTGCATTCGATTCCTGTTTGTAATTGTCCTTTTAACAGCGATCGCGTATTTCGTCTCGCTCAGGC
GCAATCACGAATGAATAACGGTTTGGTTGATGCGAGTGATTTTGATGACGAGCGTAATGGCTGGCCTGTT
GAACAAGTCTGGAAAGAAATGCATAAGCTTTTGCCATTCTCACCGGATTCAGTCGTCACTCATGGTGATT
TCTCACTTGATAACCTTATTTTTGACGAGGGGAAATTAATAGGTTGTATTGATGTTGGACGAGTCGGAAT
CGCAGACCGATACCAGGATCTTGCCATCCTATGGAACTGCCTCGGTGAGTTTTCTCCTTCATTACAGAAA
CGGCTTTTTCAAAAATATGGTATTGATAATCCTGATATGAATAAATTGCAGTTTCATTTGATGCTCGATG
AGTTTTTCTAATCAGAATTGGTTAATTGGTTGTAACACTGGCAGAGCATTACGCTGACTTGACGGGACGG
CGGCTTTGTTGAATAAATCGAACTTTTGCTGAGTTGAAGGATCAGATCACGCATCTTCCCGACAACGCAG
ACCGTTCCGTGGCAAAGCAAAAGTTCAAAATCACCAACTGGTCCACCTACAACAAAGCTCTCATCAACCG
TGGCTCCCTCACTTTCTGGCTGGATGATGGGGCGATTCAGGCCTGGTATGAGTCAGCAACACCTTCTTCA
CGAGGCAGACCTCAGCGCCCCCCCCCCCCTGCAGGTCGACTAGAGTCGGGGATCCGGTGATTGATTGAGC
AAGCTTTATGCTTGTAAACCGTTTTGTGAAAAAATTTTTAAAATAAAAAAGGGGACCTCTAGGGTCCCCA
ATTAATTAGTAATATAATCTATTAAAGGTCATTCAAAAGGTCATCCACCGGATCAATTCCCCTGCTCGCG
CAGGCTGGGTGCCAAGCTCTCGGGTAACATCAAGGCCCGATCCTTGGAGCCCTTGCCCTCCCGCACGATG
ATCGT
[255 nt withheld, positions 2876-3130]
CGTGGAGACCGAAACCTTGCGCTCGTTCGCCAGCCAGGACAGAAATGCCTCGACTTCGCTGCTGCCCAAG
GTTGCCGGGTGACGCACACCGTGGAAACGGATGAAGGCACGAACCCAGTGGACATAAGCCTGTTCGGTTC
GTAAGCTGTAATGCAAGTAGCGTATGCGCTCACGCAACTGGTCCAGAACCTTGACCGAACGCAGCGGTGG
TAACGGCGCAGTGGCGGTTTTCATGGCTTGTTATGACTGTTTTTTTGGGGTACAGTCTATGCCTCGGGCA
TCCAAGCAGCAAGCGCGTTACGCCGTGGGTCGATGTTTGTGTCTAACAATTCGTTCAAGCCGACGCCGCT
TCGCGGCGCGGCTTAACTCAAGCGTTAGATGCACTAAGCACATAATTGCTCACAGCCAAACTATCAGGTC
AAGTCTGCTTTTATTATTTTTAAGCGTGCATAATAAGCCCTACACAAATTGGGAGATATATCATGAAAGG
CTGGCTTTTTCTTGTTATCGCAATAGTTGGCGAAGTAATCGCAACATCCGCATTAAAATCTAGCGAGGGC
TTTACTAAGCTGATCCGGTGGATGACCTTTTGAATGACCTTTAATAGATTATATTACTAATTAATTGGGG
ACCCTAGAGGTCCCCTTTTTTATTTTAAAAATTTTTTCACAAAACGGTTTACAAGCATAAAGCTTGCTCA
ATCAATCACCGGATCCCGACGGGCCCGGTACCGCGGCCGCGCGAATTCGAGCTCGGTACCATTTATCAGG
GTTATTGTCTCATGAGCGGATACATATTTGAATGTATTTAGAAAAATAAACAAATAGGGGTTCCGCGCAC
ATTTCCCCGAAAAGTGCCACCTGACGTCTAAGAAACCATTATTATCATGACATTAACCTATAAAAATAGG
CGTATCACGAGGCCCTTTCGTCTTCACCTCGAGAACATTACTCGCATCCATTCTCAGGCTGTCTCGTCTC
GTCTCGGAGTTGACGGCTAGCTCAGTCCTAGGTACAGTGCTAGCTACTGAATTCATTAAAGAGGAGAAAG
GTACCAATGAGCGAGCTGATCAAGGAGAACATGCACATGAAGCTGTACATGGAGGGCACCGTGAACAACC
ACCACTTCAAGTGCACATCCGAGGGCGAAGGCAAGCCCTACGAGGGCACCCAGACCATGAAGATCAAGGT
GGTCGAGGGCGGCCCTCTCCCCTTCGCCTTCGACATCCTGGCTACCAGCTTCATGTACGGCAGCAAAGCC
TTCATCAACCACACCCAGGGCATCCCCGACTTCTTTAAGCAGTCCTTCCCTGAGGGCTTCACATGGGAGA
GAATCACCACATACGAAGACGGGGGCGTGCTGACCGCTACCCAGGACACCAGCTTCCAGAACGGCTGCAT
CATCTACAACGTCAAGATCAACGGGGTGAACTTCCCATCCAACGGCCCTGTGATGCAGAAGAAAACACGC
GGCTGGGAGGCCAACACCGAGATGCTGTACCCCGCTGACGGCGGCCTGAGAGGCCACAGCCAGATGGCCC
TGAAGCTCGTGGGCGGGGGCTACCTGCACTGCTCCTTCAAGACCACATACAGATCCAAGAAACCCGCTAA
GAACCTCAAGATGCCCGGCTTCCACTTCGTGGACCACAGACTGGAAAGAATCAAGGAGGCCGACAAAGAA
ACGTACGTCGAGCAGCACGAGATGGCTGTGGCCAAGTACTGCGACCTCCCTAGCAAACTGGGGCACAGAT
GAAGGTGACTCCTGTTGATAGATCCAGTAATGACCTCAGAACTCCATCTGGATTTGTTCAGAACGCTCGG
TTGCCGCCGGGCGTTTTTTATTGGTGAGAATGCTTCCAGGATACATAGATTACCACAACTCCGAGCCCTT
CCACCCCAAGCTAGCTTGGAGGACAAATCCGCCGCTAGGAGCTTGCGGCCGCCTTAAGACGCGTGGATCC
CCGGGAATTTCGACCCCACGCCCCTCTTTAATACGACGGGCAATTTGCACTTCAGAAAATGAAGAGTTTG
CTTTAGCCATAACAAAAGTCCAGTATGCTTTTTCACAGCATAACTGGACTGATTTCAGTTTACAACTATT
CTGTCTAGTTTAAGACTTTATTGTCATAGTTTAGATCTATTTTGTTCAGTTTAAGACTTTATTGTCCGCC
CACACCCGCTTACGCAGGGCATCCATTTATTACTCAACCGTAACCGATTTTGCCAGGTTACGCGGCTGGT
CCTCTAGAATTCCCATGTCAGCCGTTAAGTGTTCCTGTGTCACTCAAAATTGCTTTGAGAGGCTCTAAGG
GCTTCTCAGTGCGTTACATCCCTGGCTTGTTGTCCACAACCGTTAAACCTTAAAAGCTTTAAAAGCCTTA
TATATTCTTTTTTTTCTTATAAAACTTAAAACCTTAGAGGCTATTTAAGTTGCTGATTTATATTAATTTT
ATTGTTCAAACATGAGAGCTTAGTACGTGAAACATGAGAGCTTAGTACGTTAGCCATGAGAGCTTAGTAC
GTTAGCCATGAGGGTTTAGTTCGTTAAACATGAGAGCTTAGTACGTTAAACATGAGAGCTTAGTACGTGA
AACATGAGAGCTTAGTACGTACTATCAACAGGTTGAACTGCTGATCTTCAGATCCTCTACGCCGGACGCA
TCGTGGCCGGATCGGGGGGGGGGGCGCTCGGTCTTGCCTTGCTCGTCGGTGATGTACTTCACCAGCTCCG
CGAAGTCGCTCTTCTTGATGGAGCGCATGGGGACGTGCTTGGCAATCACGCGCACCCCCCGGCCGTTTTA
GCGGCTAAAAAAGTCATGGCTCTGCCCTCGGGCGGACCACGCCCATCATGACCTTGCCAAGCTCGTCCTG
CTTCTCTTCGATCTTCGCCAGCAGGGCGAGGATCGTGGCATCACCGAACCGCGCCGTGCGCGGGTCGTCG
GTGAGCCAGAGTTTCAGCAGGCCGCCCAGGCGGCCCAGGTCGCCATTGATGCGGGCCAGCTCGCGGACGT
GCTCATAGTCCACGACGCCCGTGATTTTGTAGCCCTGGCCGACGGCCAGCAGGTAGGCCGACAGGCTCAT
GCCGGCCGCCGCCGCCTTTTCCTCAATCGCTCTTCGTTCGTCTGGAAGGCAGTACACCTTGATAGGTGGG
CTGCCCTTCCTGGTTGGCTTGGTTTCATCAGCCATCCGCTTGCCCTCATCTGTTACGCCGGCGGTAGCCG
GCCAGCCTCGCAGAGCAGGATTCCCGTTGAGCACCGCCAGGTGCGAATAAGGGACAGTGAAGAAGGAACA
CCCGCTCGCGGGTGGGCCTACTTCACCTATCCTGCCCGGCTGACGCCGTTGGATACACCAAGGAAAGTCT
ACACGAACCCTTTGGCAAAATCCTGTATATCGTGCGAAAAAGGATGGATATACCGAAAAAATCGCTATAA
TGACCCCGAAGCAGGGTTATGCAGCGGAAAAGCGCTTTCTCATAGCTCACGCTGTAGGTATCTCAGTTCG
GTGTAGGTCGTTCGCTCCAAGCTGGGCTGTGTGCACGAACCCCCCGTTCAGCCCGACCGCTGCGCCTTAT
CCGGTAACTATCGTCTTGAGTCCAACCCGGTAAGACACGACTTATCGCCACTGGCAGCAGCCACTGGTAA
CAGGATTAGCAGAGCGAGGTATGTAGGCGGTGCTACAGAGTTCTTGAAGTGGTGGCCTAACTACGGCTAC
ACTAGAAGAACAGTATTTGGTATCTGCGCTCTGCTGAAGCCAGTTACCTTCGGAAAAAGAGTTGGTAGCT
CTTGATCCGGCAAACAAACCACCGCTGGTAGCGGTGGTTTTTTTGTTTGCAAGCAGCAGATTACGCGCAG
AAAAAAAGGATCTCAA
Features (pLannotate 1.2.2; 18 found; start..end, strand, type, name):
    171..1031    -  CDS            AmpR: β-lactamase; bla; confers resistance to ampicillin, carbenicillin, and related antibiotics
   1032..1136    -  promoter       AmpR promoter: bla
   1210..1375    +  mobile_element Tn7L: mini-Tn7 element (left end of the Tn7 transposon) Tn7
   1506..2321    +  CDS            KanR: aminoglycoside phosphotransferase; aph(3')-Ia; confers resistance to kanamycin in bacteria or G418 (Geneticin®) in eukaryotes
   2462..2608    +  CDS            TRA2_ECOLX (fragment): Protein predicted: Swiss-Prot protein existence level 4. Required for transposition of transposon Tn903. From Escherichia coli.
   2792..3364    -  CDS            int (fragment) (sequence partly withheld): INT2_ECOLX - Protein inferred from homology: Swiss-Prot protein existence level 3. Putative integrase believed to be involved in the insertion of antibiotic resistance genes into plasmids and transposons. From Escherichia coli.
   3613..3702    +  CDS            qacE (fragment): QACE_ECOLX - Protein inferred from homology: Swiss-Prot protein existence level 3. Multidrug exporter. Is implicated for the resistance to bacteriocidal quaternary ammonium compounds. From Escherichia coli.
   3873..3890    +  misc_feature   MCS (fragment): pUC18/19 multiple cloning site
   3890..3967    -  promoter       AmpR promoter (fragment): bla
   4120..4144    +  promoter       J23119(SpeI) promoter (fragment): bacterial promoter (Registry of Standard Biological Parts BBa J23119) modified to end with an SpeI site
   4187..4879    +  CDS            TurboRFP: TurboRFP is a basic (constitutively fluorescent) orange fluorescent protein published in 2007, derived from Entacmaea quadricolor. It has low acid sensitivity.
   4887..4981    +  terminator     lambda t0 terminator: transcription terminator from phage lambda
   5106..5304    +  mobile_element Tn7R (fragment): mini-Tn7 element (right end of the Tn7 transposon) Tn7
   5386..5774    -  rep_origin     R6K γ ori: γ replication origin from E. coli plasmid R6K; requires the R6K initiator protein pi for replication
   5814..5906    -  CDS            traI (fragment): TRAI6_ECOLX - Experimental evidence at protein level: Swiss-Prot protein existence level 1. The initiation process of transfer DNA synthesis requires the interaction of at least three plasmid-specific components (TraH, I, and J) at the transfer origin resulting in the assembly of a specialised nucleoprotein complex - the relaxosome. Site- and strand-specific cleavage at the transfer origin is dependent on TraI and TraJ. From Escherichia coli.
   5944..6315    -  CDS            traJ: oriT-recognizing protein; traJ
   6348..6457    -  oriT           oriT: incP origin of transfer
   6592..6996    -  rep_origin     ori (fragment): high-copy-number ColE1/pMB1/pBR322/pUC origin of replication
