[The description below was written by a language model from this plasmid's Addgene catalogue record and pLannotate feature annotations shown in this document.]
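Description:
eOYW018 is a bacterial expression plasmid built on the EML002 backbone, and its feature table shows the architecture of a mobilizable mini-Tn7 delivery vector. It carries an R6K γ origin, which needs the pi initiator protein and so explains propagation in a pir-expressing E. coli strain at low copy. The annotation also reports a fragment of a ColE1/pUC-type origin at the end of the record, but whether that fragment is functional cannot be judged from the table. An incP oriT with traJ and a traI fragment allows conjugative transfer from a suitable donor. Selection is by ampicillin and kanamycin: the β-lactamase gene lies on the backbone outside the transposon ends, while the aph(3')-Ia kanamycin marker lies between Tn7L and Tn7R. Short fragments of Tn903, integron integrase and qacE sequences near the marker appear to be remnants of earlier cassettes rather than functional parts.

The payload, also inside the Tn7 ends, is a synthetic cassette recorded as UNS1-P2m-U17m-TurboRFP-t0-UNSX. It comprises a promoter part (P2m, partly matching the J23119 constitutive promoter in the annotation), an element named U17m whose function the record does not define, the TurboRFP orange-red fluorescent protein coding sequence, and the phage lambda t0 terminator. The flanking UNS names likely denote unique sequences used for assembly. The purpose field calls this a Golden Gate construct, although the cloning method is listed as Gibson.

The plasmid provides constitutive TurboRFP expression and belongs to a DNA part library for engineering the nematode symbiont Xenorhabdus griffiniae. Its layout is consistent with conjugation into a host lacking pi and Tn7-mediated chromosomal insertion of the reporter and kanamycin marker. No transposase genes are annotated here, so these would have to be supplied separately.
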