Addgene plasmid #238398: eOYW018
Purpose: TurboRFP constitutive Golden Gate construct
Depositing lab: Richard Murray. Depositing organization: California Institute of Technology. Publication: A DNA Part Library for Reliable Engineering of the Emerging Model Nematode Symbiotic Bacterium Xenorhabdus griffiniae HGB2511. Larsson EM, Wang OY, Murray RM. ACS Synth Biol. 2025 Oct 17;14(10):4122-4126. doi: 10.1021/acssynbio.5c00414. Epub 2025 Sep 25. PubMed 40998411.
Backbone
  Vector backbone: EML002
  Vector type: Bacterial Expression
Growth in bacteria
  Bacterial resistance: Ampicillin and Kanamycin, 100 & 50 μg/mL
  Growth temperature: 37°C
  Growth strain: pir2+
  Copy number: Low Copy
Gene/Insert
  Gene/Insert name: UNS1-P2m-U17m-TurboRFP-t0-UNSX
  Species: Synthetic
  Cloning method: Gibson Cloning
Terms and licenses: Academic/Nonprofit Terms; Industry Terms: Not Available to Industry
Depositor comments: Please visit https://doi.org/10.1101/2025.06.09.658710 for bioRxiv preprint.
How to cite: eOYW018 was a gift from Richard Murray (Addgene plasmid # 238398 ; http://n2t.net/addgene:238398 ; RRID:Addgene_238398)
